>Addgene plasmid #64269 | MSGV Hu Acceptor | addgene full sequence | sequence record 422378 | Addgene NGS Result
ATGAAAGACCCCCGCTGACGGGTAGTCAATCACTCAGAGGAGACCCTCCCAAGGAACAGCGAGACCACAA
GTCGGATGCAACTGCAAGAGGGTTTATTGGATACACGGGTACCCGGGCGACGCAGTCTATCGGAGGACTG
GCGCGCCGAGTGAGGGGTTGTGGGCTCTTTTATTGAGCTCGGGGAGCAGAAGCGCGCGAACAGAAGCGAG
AAGCGAACTGATTGGTTAGTTCAAATAAGGCACAGGGTCATTTCAGGTCCTTGGGGCACCCTGGAAACAT
CTGATGGTTCTCTAGAAACTGCTGAGGGCGGGACCGCATCTGGGGACCATCTGTTCTTGGCCCTGAGCCG
GGGCAGGAACTGCTTACCACAGATATCCTGTTTGGCCCATATTCTGCTGTCTCTCTGTTCCTAACCTTGA
TCTGAACTTCTCTATTCTCAGTTATGTATTTTCCATGCCTTGCAAAATGGCGTTACTTAAGCTAGCTTGC
CAAACCTACAGGTGGGGTCTTTCATTCCCCCCTTTTTCTGGAGACTAAATAAAATCTTTTATTTTATCGG
ATCCCGGGCCCGCGGTACCGTCGACTGCAGAATTCGAAGCTTGAGCTCGAGGGATCCGTCGACTACAAAT
TCAGAAGTCCTTCCGCTTGACCATGGCCATCAGCACCAGGGCAGACACCAGCACGGCGTACAGGGTGGCC
TTGCCCAGCAGGATCTCGTACAGGATGGTGGCGCTCAGCACGCCCTGCTGATAGGACACGCTGGTAAAGC
CGCAATCGGCTCTGCCCCAGGCTTCGGCAGACACGATCTGGGTCACGGGCTTGGCTCTGTCCTGGGTCCA
CTCGTCGTTCTCGCTCAGGCCGTAGAACTGCACCTGGCATCTGAAGTGGTTCCGGGGGTTCTGCCAGAAG
GTGGCGGACACTCTCAGTCTGCTGCTCAGGCAGTACCGGCTGTCGTTCAGGGCGGGCTGTTCTTTCAGAG
GCTGGGGATCGGTGGACACGCCGCTGTGCACCTCTTTGCCGTTGACCCACCAAGACAGTTCCACGTGGTC
GGGGAAAAAGCCGGTGGCCAGGCACACGAGGGTGGCTTTCTGGGTGTGGCTGATCTCGGCCTCAGAAGGC
TCGAACACGGCCACCTCTGGGGGGAACACCTTGTTCAGATCAAGTCTTCAAAAAGAAGACTTAGGGTTCT
CTTCCACGTCGCCGGCCTGTTTCAGCAGGCTGAAATTGGTGGCGCCGCTGCCAGATCTCTTGGCCCGGCT
GGACCACAGTCTCAGGGTCATCAGCAGGTTGAAGCCGGCCACCTTCAGCAGCAGGATCCGGAAGCCGATC
ACGCTCAGGTTCTGGAAGTTCAGGTTGGTGTCTGTCTCGAAGCTCTTTTCCACCAGCTTCACGTCGCAGC
TGCTCTCGGGGCTTGGGAAGAATGTGTCCTCGGGGATAATGCTGTTGTTGAAGGCGTTGGCGCAGGCGAA
ATCGCTCTTGTTGGACCAGGCCACGGCGCTGTTGCTCTTGAAGTCCATGCTCCGCATGTCCAGCACGGTC
TTGTCGGTGATGTACACGTCGCTGTCCTTGCTCTGGGACACGTTGGTCTGGCTGTCGAAGTCGGTGAACA
GGCACACGCTCTTGTCGCTGCTCTTGCTGTCCCGCAGCTGGTACACGGCAGGATCAGGGTTCTGAAGTCT
TCAAAAAAAGAAGACTTGGTGGCTTAATTAACCTGCAGGGTCTAGAGGATGGTCCACCCCCGGGGTCGGC
AGCCTTCACGTGGGCGGCGTGTATCCAAGCTGCGATGCCGTCTACTTTGAGGGCGGTGGGGGTGGTCAGC
AGGACTGTGTAAGGTCCTTTCCAGCGAGGTTCTAGGTTCTTAGTCTGGTGTCGGCGGACCCACACTGTGT
CGCCGACTCGGTAAGGGTGAGGTACCACCGGTCGGTCCAGTTGTTCTTGGTAGGCTGCCGCCAGAGGTCT
CCAGACTTCGTGCTGGACTAAGTAGAGAGCCTGTAAGTGAGCTTGGAGAGAGGGGCTGTTAGTAACTCTT
GTCATGTCAGGGTCAGGGAAGTTTACAAGGGGCGGGGGTGCCCCATATAAGATCTCATATGGCCATATGG
GGGCGCCTAGAGAAGGAGTGAGGGCTGGATAAAGGGAGGATCGAGGCGGGGTCGAACGAGGAGGTTCAAG
GGGGAGAGACGGGGCGGATGGAGGAAGAGGAGGCGGAGGCTTAGGGTGTACAAAGGGCTTGACCCAGGGA
GGGGGGTCAAAAGCCAAGGCTTCCCAGGTCACGATGTAGGGGACCTGGTCTGGGTGTCCATGCGGGCCAG
GTGAAAAGACCTTGATCTTAACCTGGGTGATGAGGTCTCGGTTAAAGGTGCCGTCTCGCGGCCATCCGAC
GTTAAAGGTTGGCCATTCTGCAGAGCAGAAGGTAACCCAACGTCTCTTCTTGACATCTACCGACTGGTTG
TGAGCGATCCGCTCGACATCTTTCCAGTGACCTAAGGTCAAACTTAAGGGAGTGGTAACAGGCTAGCCCG
GGCCCATATTTTCAGACAAATACAGAAACACAGTCAGACAGAGACAACACAGAACGATGCTGCAGCAGAC
AAGACGCGCGGCGCGGCTTCGGTCCCAAACCGAAAGCAAAAATTCAGACGGAGGCGGGAACTGTTTTAGG
TTCTCGTCTCCTACCAGAACCACATATCCCTCCTCTAAGGGGGGTGCACCAAAGAGTCCTAAACGATCGG
GATTTTAGGACTCAGGTCGGGCCACAAAAACGGCCCCCGAAGTCCCTGGGACGTCTCCCAGGGTTGCGGC
CGGGTGTTCCGAACTCGTCAGTTCCACCACGGGTCCGCCAGATACAGAGCTAGTTAGCTAACTAGTACAG
ACGCAGGCGCAAACATTAGATGCCGGCACAAACACGCACAAAGACAGAGACAGACACGAAACGACCGCTG
GCCAGCTTACCTCCCGGCGGGGGGGTCGGTGGTCCCTGGGCAGGGGTCTCCAAATCTCGGTGGAACCTCC
AAATGAAAGACCCCCGAGGTGGGCAGTCAATCAATCTGAGGAGACCCTCCCAAGGATCAGCGAGTCCACG
ATTCGGATGCAAACAGCAAGAGGCTTTATTGGGAATACGGGTACCCGGGCGACGCAGTCTATCGGAGGAC
TGGCGCGCCGAGTGAGGGGTTGTGGGCTCTTTTATTGAGCTCGGGGAGCAGAAGCGCGCGAACAGAAGCG
AGAAGCGAACTGATTGGTTAGTTCAAATAAGGCACAGGGTCATTTCAGGTCCTTGGGGCACCCTGGAAAC
ATCTGATGGTTCTCTAGAAACTGCTGAGGGCGGGACCGCATCTGGGGACCATCTGTTCTTGGCCCTGAGC
CGGGGCAGGAACTGCTTACCACAGATATCCTGTTTGGCCCATATTCTGCTGTCTCTCTGTTCCTAACCTT
GATCTGAACTTCTCTATTCTCAGTTATGTATTTTCCATGCCTTGCAAAATGGCGTTACTTAAGCTAGCTT
GCCAAACCTACAGGTGGGGTCTTTCATTCCCCCCTTTTTCTGGAGACTAAATAAAATCTTTTATTTTATC
TATGGCTCGTACTCTATAGGCTTCAGCTGGTGATATTGTTGAGTCAAAACTAGAGCCTGGACCACTGATA
TCCTGTCTTTAACAAATTGGACTAATCGCCTCTACGCCGGACGCATCGTGGCCGGCATCACCGGCGCCAC
AGGTGCGGTTGCTGGCGCCTATATCGCCGACATCACCGATGGGGAAGATCGGGCTCGCCACTTCGGGCTC
ATGAGCGCTTGTTTCGGCGTGGGTATGGTGGCAGGCCCCGTGGCCGGGGGACTGTTGGGCGCCATCTCCT
TGCATGCACCATTCCTTGCGCCGTCGTTTTACAACGTCGTGACTGGGAAAACCCTGGCGTTACCCAACTT
AATCGCCTTGCAGCACATCCCCCTTTCGCCAGCTGGCGTAATAGCGAAGAGGCCCGCACCGATCGCCCTT
CCCAACAGTTGCGCAGCCTGAATGGCGAATGGCGCCTGATGCGGTATTTTCTCCTTACGCATCTGTGCGG
TATTTCACACCGCATATGGTGCACTCTCAGTACAATCTGCTCTGATGCCGCATAGTTAAGCCAGCCCCGA
CACCCGCCAACACCCGCTGACGCGCCCTGACGGGCTTGTCTGCTCCCGGCATCCGCTTACAGACAAGCTG
TGACCGTCTCCGGGAGCTGCATGTGTCAGAGGTTTTCACCGTCATCACCGAAACGCGCGAGACGAAAGGG
CCTCGTGATACGCCTATTTTTATAGGTTAATGTCATGATAATAATGGTTTCTTAGACGTCAGGTGGCACT
TTTCGGGGAAATGTGCGCGGAACCCCTATTTGTTTATTTTTCTAAATACATTCAAATATGTATCCGCTCA
TGAGACAATAACCCTGATAAATGCTTCAATAATATTGAAAAAGGAAGAGTATGAGTATTCAACATTTCCG
TGTCGCCCTTATTCCCTTTTTTGCGGCATTTTGCCTTCCTGTTTTTGCTCACCCAGAAACGCTGGTGAAA
GTAAAAGATGCTGAAGATCAGTTGGGTGCACGAGTGGGTTACATCGAACTGGATCTCAACAGCGGTAAGA
TCCTTGAGAGTTTTCGCCCCGAAGAACGTTTTCCAATGATGAGCACTTTTAAAGTTCTGCTATGTGGCGC
GGTATTATCCCGTATTGACGCCGGGCAAGAGCAACTCGGTCGCCGCATACACTATTCTCAGAATGACTTG
GTTGAGTACTCACCAGTCACAGAAAAGCATCTTACGGATGGCATGACAGTAAGAGAATTATGCAGTGCTG
CCATAACCATGAGTGATAACACTGCGGCCAACTTACTTCTGACAACGATCGGAGGACCGAAGGAGCTAAC
CGCTTTTTTGCACAACATGGGGGATCATGTAACTCGCCTTGATCGTTGGGAACCGGAGCTGAATGAAGCC
ATACCAAACGACGAGCGTGACACCACGATGCCTGTAGCAATGGCAACAACGTTGCGCAAACTATTAACTG
GCGAACTACTTACTCTAGCTTCCCGGCAACAATTAATAGACTGGATGGAGGCGGATAAAGTTGCAGGACC
ACTTCTGCGCTCGGCCCTTCCGGCTGGCTGGTTTATTGCTGATAAATCTGGAGCCGGTGAGCGTGGGTCT
CGCGGTATCATTGCAGCACTGGGGCCAGATGGTAAGCCCTCCCGTATCGTAGTTATCTACACGACGGGGA
GTCAGGCAACTATGGATGAACGAAATAGACAGATCGCTGAGATAGGTGCCTCACTGATTAAGCATTGGTA
ACTGTCAGACCAAGTTTACTCATATATACTTTAGATTGATTTAAAACTTCATTTTTAATTTAAAAGGATC
TAGGTGAAGATCCTTTTTGATAATCTCATGACCAAAATCCCTTAACGTGAGTTTTCGTTCCACTGAGCGT
CAGACCCCGTAGAAAAGATCAAAGGATCTTCTTGAGATCCTTTTTTTCTGCGCGTAATCTGCTGCTTGCA
AACAAAAAAACCACCGCTACCAGCGGTGGTTTGTTTGCCGGATCAAGAGCTACCAACTCTTTTTCCGAAG
GTAACTGGCTTCAGCAGAGCGCAGATACCAAATACTGTTCTTCTAGTGTAGCCGTAGTTAGGCCACCACT
TCAAGAACTCTGTAGCACCGCCTACATACCTCGCTCTGCTAATCCTGTTACCAGTGGCTGCTGCCAGTGG
CGATAAGTCGTGTCTTACCGGGTTGGACTCAAGACGATAGTTACCGGATAAGGCGCAGCGGTCGGGCTGA
ACGGGGGGTTCGTGCACACAGCCCAGCTTGGAGCGAACGACCTACACCGAACTGAGATACCTACAGCGTG
AGCTATGAGAAAGCGCCACGCTTCCCGAAGGGAGAAAGGCGGACAGGTATCCGGTAAGCGGCAGGGTCGG
AACAGGAGAGCGCACGAGGGAGCTTCCAGGGGGAAACGCCTGGTATCTTTATAGTCCTGTCGGGTTTCGC
CACCTCTGACTTGAGCGTCGATTTTTGTGATGCTCGTCAGGGGGGCGGAGCCTATGGAAAAACGCCAGCA
ACGCGGCCTTTTTACGGTTCCTGGCCTTTTGCTGGCCTTTTGCTCACATGTTCTTTCCTGCGTTATCCCC
TGATTCTGTGGATAACCGTATTACCGCCTTTGAGTGAGCTGATACCGCTCGCCGCAGCCGAACGACCGAG
CGCAGCGAGTCAGTGAGCGAGGAAGCGGAAGAGCGCCCAATACGCAAACCGCCTCTCCCCGCGCGTTGGC
CGATTCATTAATGCAGCTGGCACGACAGGTTTCCCGACTGGAAAGCGGGCAGTGAGCGCAACGCAATTAA
TGTGAGTTAGCTCACTCATTAGGCACCCCAGGCTTTACACTTTATGCTTCCGGCTCGTATGTTGTGTGGA
ATTGTGAGCGGATAACAATTTCACAATTCTCCCCAGCTCTTTCTGCGCTGTCCATAATGAACTCCATCGA
TGGATTTCAGGAGTATTGGAGTATGTGGATTCAAAACAGTGGCTAATTGAGTCAGGATTACTTAATATTC
GACTCCTACCCTCAGAATGTTGTTCTCCAACTTCAAGAAACTGTTACCC
Features (pLannotate 1.2.2; 20 found; start..end, strand, type, name):
      1..515     -  LTR            3' LTR: 3' long terminal repeat from murine embryonic stem cell virus
    559..611     -  misc_feature   MCS: multiple cloning site
    634..1161    -  CDS            TRBC1: TRBC1_HUMAN - Experimental evidence at protein level: Swiss-Prot protein existence level 1. Constant region of T cell receptor (TR) beta chain (PubMed:24600447). Alpha-beta T cell receptors are antigen specific receptors which are essential to the immune response and are present on the cell surface of T lymphocytes. Recognize peptide-major histocompatibility (MH) (pMH) complexes that are displayed by antigen presenting cells (APC), a prerequisite for efficient T cell adaptive immunity against pathogens (PubMed:25493333). Binding of alpha-beta TR to pMH complex initiates TR-CD3 clustering on th
   1258..1677    -  CDS            TRAC: TRAC_HUMAN - Also known as TCRA. Experimental evidence at protein level: Swiss-Prot protein existence level 1. Constant region of T cell receptor (TR) alpha chain (PubMed:24600447). Alpha-beta T cell receptors are antigen specific receptors which are essential to the immune response and are present on the cell surface of T lymphocytes. Recognize peptide-major histocompatibility (MH) (pMH) complexes that are displayed by antigen presenting cells (APC), a prerequisite for efficient T cell adaptive immunity against pathogens (PubMed:25493333). Binding of alpha-beta TR to pMH complex initiates TR-
   1720..2092    -  misc_feature   pol region: Moloney murine leukemia virus (MMLV) pol region containing the splice acceptor site
   2102..2511    -  CDS            gag (truncated) (fragment): truncated Moloney murine leukemia virus (MMLV) gag gene lacking the start codon
   2583..2881    -  misc_feature   MMLV Ψ (fragment): packaging signal of Moloney murine leukemia virus (MMLV)
   3012..3528    -  LTR            5' LTR: 5' long terminal repeat from murine embryonic stem cell virus
   3570..3668    -  CDS            env (fragment): murine leukemia virus gPr80 envelope polyprotein precursor; env; proteolytically cleaved into gp70SU and p15TM subunits
   3669..3870    +  CDS            TcR (fragment): tetracycline efflux protein; tet; confers resistance to tetracycline
   3870..4019    +  CDS            lacZα (fragment): LacZα fragment of β-galactosidase; lacZ fragment
   4025..4124    -  misc_feature   bom (fragment): basis of mobility region from pBR322
   4226..4261    -  CDS            rop (fragment): Rop protein, which maintains plasmids at low copy number; rop
   4356..4460    +  promoter       AmpR promoter: bla
   4461..5321    +  CDS            AmpR: β-lactamase; bla; confers resistance to ampicillin, carbenicillin, and related antibiotics
   5492..6080    +  rep_origin     ori: high-copy-number ColE1/pMB1/pBR322/pUC origin of replication
   6263..6355    +  CDS            lacI (fragment): lac repressor; lacI; The lac repressor binds to the lac operator to inhibit transcription in E. coli. This inhibition can be relieved by adding lactose or isopropyl-β-D-thiogalactopyranoside (IPTG).
   6368..6389    +  protein_bind   CAP binding site: CAP binding activates transcription in the presence of cAMP. E. coli catabolite activator protein
   6404..6434    +  promoter       lac promoter: promoter for the E. coli lac operon
   6442..6458    +  protein_bind   lac operator: The lac repressor binds to the lac operator to inhibit transcription in E. coli. This inhibition can be relieved by adding lactose or isopropyl-β-D-thiogalactopyranoside (IPTG). lac repressor encoded by lacI
