[The description below was written by a language model from this plasmid's Addgene catalogue record and pLannotate feature annotations shown in this document.]
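Description:
MSGV Hu Acceptor is an empty gammaretroviral acceptor vector built on the pMSGV backbone and designed for Golden Gate assembly of human T-cell receptor (TCR) expression cassettes. It is maintained in E. coli through a high-copy ColE1/pUC-type origin and selected with ampicillin via the β-lactamase gene and its own promoter. The remaining bacterial annotations (short fragments of tetracycline resistance, lacZα, bom, rop and lacI, plus a lac promoter/operator and CAP site) appear to be non-functional remnants of earlier cloning vectors rather than working parts of the design.

The retroviral unit lies on the reverse strand of the sequenced record and is bounded by 5' and 3' long terminal repeats from murine embryonic stem cell virus. Downstream of the 5' LTR are the MMLV Ψ packaging signal, a truncated gag segment lacking its start codon, and a pol-derived region carrying the splice acceptor. Together these elements allow the genomic RNA to be packaged when gag, pol and env are supplied in trans, and they favour production of a spliced transcript for the payload. No internal promoter is annotated, so expression presumably runs from the 5' LTR. The payload region carries the human TCR alpha constant region (TRAC) followed by the beta constant region (TRBC1), then a small multiple cloning site before the 3' LTR. According to the record, this insert provides acceptor positions into which TCR variable-region genes are cloned to join the constant regions, yielding complete receptor chains. The feature table does not annotate the type IIS sites or any linker between the two chains, so those details are not stated. The vector is intended for building retroviruses that transfer and express functional human TCR genes.
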