Addgene plasmid #64269: MSGV Hu Acceptor
Purpose: (Empty Backbone) Retroviral golden gate cloning vector for expression of functional Human T-Cell Receptor genes
Depositing lab: David Ott. Depositing organization: National Cancer Institute (NCI). Publication: Production of retroviral constructs for effective transfer and expression of T-cell receptor genes using Golden Gate cloning. Coren LV, Jain S, Trivett MT, Ohlen C, Ott DE. Biotechniques. 2015 Mar 1;58(3):135-9. doi: 10.2144/000114265. eCollection 2015. PubMed 25757546.
Backbone
  Vector backbone: pMSGV
  Backbone manufacturer: Richard Morgan NCI
  Backbone size (bp): 6700
  Modifications to backbone: TCR cloning insert: TCR V region gene acceptor/constant region genes
  Vector type: Retroviral
  Tag / fusion protein: none
Growth in bacteria
  Bacterial resistance: Ampicillin, 100 μg/mL
  Growth temperature: 30°C
  Growth strain: Top10
  Copy number: High Copy
Gene/Insert
  Cloning method: Restriction Enzyme
Terms and licenses: Academic/Nonprofit Terms; Industry Terms: Not Available to Industry
How to cite: MSGV Hu Acceptor was a gift from David Ott (Addgene plasmid # 64269 ; http://n2t.net/addgene:64269 ; RRID:Addgene_64269)
