>Addgene plasmid #64269 | MSGV Hu Acceptor | addgene partial sequence | sequence record 110930 | pBMN5 5'-GCTTGGATACACGCCGC-3'
GCCACCAAGTCTTCTTTTTTTGAAGACTTCAGAACCCTGATCCTGCCGTGTACCAGCTGCGGGACAGCAA
GAGCAGCGACAAGAGCGTGTGCCTGTTCACCGACTTCGACAGCCAGACCAACGTGTCCCAGAGCAAGGAC
AGCGACGTGTACATCACCGACAAGACCGTGCTGGACATGCGGAGCATGGACTTCAAGAGCAACAGCGCCG
TGGCCTGGTCCAACAAGAGCGATTTCGCCTGCGCCAACGCCTTCAACAACAGCATTATCCCCGAGGACAC
ATTCTTCCCAAGCCCCGAGAGCAGCTGCGACGTGAAGCTGGTGGAAAAGAGCTTCGAGACAGACACCAAC
CTGAACTTCCAGAACCTGAGCGTGATCGGCTTCCGGATCCTGCTGCTGAAGGTGGCCGGCTTCAACCTGC
TGATGACCCTGAGACTGTGGTCCAGCCGGGCCAAGAGATCTGGCAGCGGCGCCACCAATTTCAGCCTGCT
GAAACAGGCCGGCGACGTGGAAGAGAACCCTAAGTCTTCTTTTTGAAGACTTGATCTGAACAAGGTGTTC
CCCCCAGAGGTGGCCGTGTTCGAGCCTTCTGAGGCCGAGATCAGCCACACCCAGAAAGCCACCCTCGTGT
GCCTGGCCACCGGCTTTTTCCCCGACCACGTGGAACTGTCTTGGTGGGTCAACGGCAAAGAGGTGCACAG
CGGCGTGTCCACCGAT
